Addgene plasmid #163911: pET28a-MH6-Bsu
Purpose: Expresses Bsu large fragment for affinity purification
Depositing lab: Paul Freemont. Depositing organization: Imperial College London. Publication: A Multiplexed Cas13-Based Assay with Point-of-Care Attributes for Simultaneous COVID-19 Diagnosis and Variant Surveillance. Patchsung M, Homchan A, Aphicho K, Suraritdechachai S, Wanitchanon T, Pattama A, Sappakhaw K, Meesawat P, Wongsatit T, Athipanyasilp A, Jantarug K, Athipanyasilp N, Buahom J, Visanpattanasin S, Niljianskul N, Chaiyen P, Tinikul R, Wichukchinda N, Mahasirimongkol S, Sirijatuphat R, Angkasekwinai N, Crone MA, Freemont PS, Joung J, Ladha A, Abudayyeh O, Gootenberg J, Zhang F, Chewapreecha C, Chanarat S, Horthongkham N, Pakotiprapha D, Uttamapinant C. CRISPR J. 2022 Nov 11. doi: 10.1089/crispr.2022.0048. PubMed 36367987.
Backbone
  Vector backbone: pET28a
  Backbone manufacturer: Novagen
  Backbone size w/o insert (bp): 5369
  Total vector size (bp): 6997
  Modifications to backbone: Remove C terminal His tag
  Vector type: Bacterial Expression
Growth in bacteria
  Bacterial resistance: Kanamycin, 50 μg/mL
  Growth temperature: 37°C
  Growth strain: DH5alpha
  Copy number: High Copy
Gene/Insert
  Gene/Insert name: Bsu polymerase
  Species: Bacillus Subtilis
  Insert size (bp): 1755
  Promoter: T7 promoter
  Tag / fusion protein: His (N terminal on backbone)
  Cloning method: Gibson Cloning
  Sequencing primers: 5′ TAATACGACTCACTATAGGG; 3′ GCTAGTTATTGCTCAGCGG
Terms and licenses: Academic/Nonprofit Terms; Industry Terms: Not Available to Industry
How to cite: pET28a-MH6-Bsu was a gift from Paul Freemont (Addgene plasmid # 163911 ; http://n2t.net/addgene:163911 ; RRID:Addgene_163911)
