[The description below was written by a language model from this plasmid's Addgene catalogue record and pLannotate feature annotations shown in this document.]
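Description:
pET28a-MH6-Bsu is a bacterial expression plasmid of 6,997 bp built on the Novagen pET28a backbone. It is used to produce the large fragment of Bacillus subtilis DNA polymerase I (Bsu polymerase) in E. coli for affinity purification. It carries a kanamycin resistance gene (aminoglycoside phosphotransferase) for selection and replicates from a ColE1/pBR322-type origin. The pBR322 bom and rop elements are present, as is an f1 phage origin. The catalogue lists the plasmid as high copy, although rop normally acts to restrain copy number.

The recorded 1,755 bp insert was introduced by Gibson assembly downstream of the T7 promoter, a lac operator and the T7 gene 10 ribosome binding site, and it is followed by the T7 terminator. A lacI gene on the backbone supplies the repressor. Transcription therefore depends on a host that provides T7 RNA polymerase and can be induced with IPTG. The protein carries an N-terminal His tag for metal-affinity purification, and the "MH6" in the name presumably denotes a Met-His6 leader. The C-terminal His tag of the pET28a backbone has been removed. The automated annotation labels the open reading frame as a polA fragment matching the Geobacillus stearothermophilus polymerase. This probably reflects homology among family A polymerases rather than a different insert, since the catalogue gives Bacillus subtilis as the source. The short TcR fragments, CAP site, lac promoter and AmpR promoter fragment in the table appear to be backbone remnants or incidental annotation matches.

The associated publication describes a multiplexed Cas13-based assay for COVID-19 diagnosis and variant surveillance, which suggests the plasmid is a source of in-house enzyme for such assays. The record does not state the polymerase's specific role in that assay.
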