Features (pLannotate 1.2.2; 18 found; start..end, strand, type, name):
    306..597     -  CDS            TcR (fragment): tetracycline efflux protein; tet; confers resistance to tetracycline
    612..633     -  protein_bind   CAP binding site: CAP binding activates transcription in the presence of cAMP. E. coli catabolite activator protein
    646..1728    -  CDS            lacI: lac repressor; lacI; The lac repressor binds to the lac operator to inhibit transcription in E. coli. This inhibition can be relieved by adding lactose or isopropyl-β-D-thiogalactopyranoside (IPTG).
   1729..1806    -  promoter       lacI promoter: lacI
   1814..2093    -  CDS            TcR (fragment): tetracycline efflux protein; tet; confers resistance to tetracycline
   2115..2133    +  promoter       T7 promoter: promoter for bacteriophage T7 RNA polymerase
   2134..2158    +  protein_bind   lac operator: The lac repressor binds to the lac operator to inhibit transcription in E. coli. This inhibition can be relieved by adding lactose or isopropyl-β-D-thiogalactopyranoside (IPTG). lac repressor encoded by lacI
   2167..2196    +  promoter       lac promoter: promoter for the E. coli lac operon
   2216..2238    +  RBS            RBS: efficient ribosome binding site from bacteriophage T7 gene 10 (Olins and Rangwala, 1989)
   2246..4042    +  CDS            polA (fragment): DPO1_GEOSE - Also known as pol. Experimental evidence at protein level: Swiss-Prot protein existence level 1. In addition to polymerase activity, this DNA polymerase exhibits 5'-3' exonuclease activity. From Geobacillus stearothermophilus (Bacillus stearothermophilus).
   4060..4107    +  terminator     T7 terminator: transcription terminator for bacteriophage T7 RNA polymerase
   4144..4572    +  rep_origin     f1 ori (sequence partly withheld): f1 bacteriophage origin of replication; arrow indicates direction of (+) strand synthesis
   4625..4682    +  promoter       AmpR promoter (fragment): bla
   4691..5506    -  CDS            KanR: aminoglycoside phosphotransferase; aph(3')-Ia; confers resistance to kanamycin in bacteria or G418 (Geneticin®) in eukaryotes
   5628..6216    +  rep_origin     ori: high-copy-number ColE1/pMB1/pBR322/pUC origin of replication
   6402..6541    -  misc_feature   bom: basis of mobility region from pBR322
   6643..6834    -  CDS            rop: Rop protein, which maintains plasmids at low copy number; rop
   6851..234     +  CDS            YPB1_ECOLX (across the origin): Protein predicted: Swiss-Prot protein existence level 4. From Escherichia coli.
>Addgene plasmid #163911 | pET28a-MH6-Bsu | addgene full sequence | sequence record 322667 | Addgene NGS Result
ATCACTCAGGGTCAATGCCAGCGCTTCGTTAATACAGATGTAGGTGTTCCACAGGGTAGCCAGCAGCATC
CTGCGATGCAGATCCGGAACATAATGGTGCAGGGCGCTGACTTCCGCGTTTCCAGACTTTACGAAACACG
GAAACCGAAGACCATTCATGTTGTTGCTCAGGTCGCAGACGTTTTGCAGCAGCAGTCGCTTCACGTTCGC
TCGCGTATCGGTGATTCATTCTGCTAACCAGTAAGGCAACCCCGCCAGCCTAGCCGGGTCCTCAACGACA
GGAGCACGATCATGCGCACCCGTGGGGCCGCCATGCCGGCGATAATGGCCTGCTTCTCGCCGAAACGTTT
GGTGGCGGGACCAGTGACGAAGGCTTGAGCGAGGGCGTGCAAGATTCCGAATACCGCAAGCGACAGGCCG
ATCATCGTCGCGCTCCAGCGAAAGCGGTCCTCGCCGAAAATGACCCAGAGCGCTGCCGGCACCTGTCCTA
CGAGTTGCATGATAAAGAAGACAGTCATAAGTGCGGCGACGATAGTCATGCCCCGCGCCCACCGGAAGGA
GCTGACTGGGTTGAAGGCTCTCAAGGGCATCGGTCGAGATCCCGGTGCCTAATGAGTGAGCTAACTTACA
TTAATTGCGTTGCGCTCACTGCCCGCTTTCCAGTCGGGAAACCTGTCGTGCCAGCTGCATTAATGAATCG
GCCAACGCGCGGGGAGAGGCGGTTTGCGTATTGGGCGCCAGGGTGGTTTTTCTTTTCACCAGTGAGACGG
GCAACAGCTGATTGCCCTTCACCGCCTGGCCCTGAGAGAGTTGCAGCAAGCGGTCCACGCTGGTTTGCCC
CAGCAGGCGAAAATCCTGTTTGATGGTGGTTAACGGCGGGATATAACATGAGCTGTCTTCGGTATCGTCG
TATCCCACTACCGAGATATCCGCACCAACGCGCAGCCCGGACTCGGTAATGGCGCGCATTGCGCCCAGCG
CCATCTGATCGTTGGCAACCAGCATCGCAGTGGGAACGATGCCCTCATTCAGCATTTGCATGGTTTGTTG
AAAACCGGACATGGCACTCCAGTCGCCTTCCCGTTCCGCTATCGGCTGAATTTGATTGCGAGTGAGATAT
TTATGCCAGCCAGCCAGACGCAGACGCGCCGAGACAGAACTTAATGGGCCCGCTAACAGCGCGATTTGCT
GGTGACCCAATGCGACCAGATGCTCCACGCCCAGTCGCGTACCGTCTTCATGGGAGAAAATAATACTGTT
GATGGGTGTCTGGTCAGAGACATCAAGAAATAACGCCGGAACATTAGTGCAGGCAGCTTCCACAGCAATG
GCATCCTGGTCATCCAGCGGATAGTTAATGATCAGCCCACTGACGCGTTGCGCGAGAAGATTGTGCACCG
CCGCTTTACAGGCTTCGACGCCGCTTCGTTCTACCATCGACACCACCACGCTGGCACCCAGTTGATCGGC
GCGAGATTTAATCGCCGCGACAATTTGCGACGGCGCGTGCAGGGCCAGACTGGAGGTGGCAACGCCAATC
AGCAACGACTGTTTGCCCGCCAGTTGTTGTGCCACGCGGTTGGGAATGTAATTCAGCTCCGCCATCGCCG
CTTCCACTTTTTCCCGCGTTTTCGCAGAAACGTGGCTGGCCTGGTTCACCACGCGGGAAACGGTCTGATA
AGAGACACCGGCATACTCTGCGACATCGTATAACGTTACTGGTTTCACATTCACCACCCTGAATTGACTC
TCTTCCGGGCGCTATCATGCCATACCGCGAAAGGTTTTGCGCCATTCGATGGTGTCCGGGATCTCGACGC
TCTCCCTTATGCGACTCCTGCATTAGGAAGCAGCCCAGTAGTAGGTTGAGGCCGTTGAGCACCGCCGCCG
CAAGGAATGGTGCATGCAAGGAGATGGCGCCCAACAGTCCCCCGGCCACGGGGCCTGCCACCATACCCAC
GCCGAAACAAGCGCTCATGAGCCCGAAGTGGCGAGCCCGATCTTCCCCATCGGTGATGTCGGCGATATAG
GCGCCAGCAACCGCACCTGTGGCGCCGGTGATGCCGGCCACGATGCGTCCGGCGTAGAGGATCGAGATCT
CGATCCCGCGAAATTAATACGACTCACTATAGGGGAATTGTGAGCGGATAACAATTCCCCTCTAGATTTA
CACTTTATGCTTCCGGCTCGTATGTTTCTAGAGAATTCAAATAATTTTGTTTAACTTTAAGAAGGAGATT
TAAATATGAAAATCGAAGAAGGTAAAGGTCACCATCACCATCACCACATGGATCAGAGCCTGGAAGATAT
TAATGTTAAAACCGTTACCGATGTGACCAGCGATATTCTGGTTAGCCCGAGCGCATTTGTTGTTGAGCAG
ATTGGTGATAACTATCACGAAGAACCGATTCTGGGTTTTAGCATTGTTAATGAAACCGGTGCCTATTTCA
TCCCGAAAGATATTGCAGTTGAAAGCGAAGTGTTCAAAGAATGGGTTGAAAACGACGAGCAGAAAAAATG
GGTGTTTGATAGCAAACGTGCAGTTGTTGCACTGCGTTGGCAGGGTATTGAACTGAAAGGTGCAGAATTT
GATACCCTGCTGGCAGCCTATATTATCAATCCGGGTAATAGCTATGATGATGTTGCAAGCGTTGCCAAAG
ATTATGGTCTGCATATTGTTAGCAGTGATGAAAGCGTTTATGGCAAAGGTGCAAAACGTGCCGTTCCGAG
CGAAGATGTTCTGAGCGAACATCTGGGTCGTAAAGCACTGGCAATTCAGAGTCTGCGTGAAAAACTGGTT
CAAGAACTGGAAAATAACGATCAGCTGGAACTGTTTGAAGAATTAGAAATGCCGCTGGCACTGATTCTGG
GCGAAATGGAAAGCACCGGTGTTAAAGTTGATGTTGATCGTCTGAAACGTATGGGTGAAGAACTGGGTGC
CAAACTGAAAGAATATGAAGAAAAAATCCACGAGATTGCCGGTGAACCGTTTAATATCAATAGCCCGAAA
CAGCTGGGTGTGATCCTGTTTGAAAAAATTGGTCTGCCGGTTGTGAAAAAAACCAAAACCGGTTATAGCA
CCAGCGCAGATGTGCTGGAAAAATTAGCAGATAAACATGACATCGTGGACTACATTCTGCAGTATCGTCA
GATTGGTAAACTGCAGAGCACCTATATTGAAGGTCTGCTGAAAGTTACCCGTCCGGATAGCCATAAAGTT
CATACCCGTTTTAATCAGGCACTGACCCAGACCGGTCGTCTGAGCAGCACCGATCCGAATCTGCAGAATA
TTCCGATTCGTCTGGAAGAAGGTCGTAAAATTCGTCAGGCATTTGTGCCGAGCGAAAAAGATTGGCTGAT
TTTTGCAGCAGATTATAGCCAGATTGAACTGCGTGTTCTGGCACATATTAGCAAAGATGAAAATCTGATC
GAAGCCTTCACCAACGATATGGATATTCATACCAAAACAGCCATGGATGTGTTTCATGTTGCGAAAGATG
AAGTTACCAGCGCAATGCGTCGTCAGGCCAAAGCAGTTAATTTTGGTATTGTGTATGGCATCAGCGATTA
TGGCCTGAGCCAGAATCTGGGTATTACCCGTAAAGAAGCAGGCGCATTTATTGATCGCTATCTGGAAAGT
TTTCAGGGCGTTAAAGCATACATGGAAGATAGCGTTCAAGAGGCAAAACAGAAAGGTTATGTTACCACAC
TGATGCATCGTCGTCGTTATATTCCGGAACTGACCAGCCGTAATTTCAATATTCGTAGCTTTGCAGAACG
TACCGCAATGAATACCCCGATTCAGGGTAGCGCAGCAGATATCATCAAAAAAGCAATGATTGACATGGCA
GCGAAGCTGAAAGAAAAACAGCTGAAAGCACGTCTGCTGCTGCAAGTGCATGATGAACTGATCTTTGAAG
CACCGAAAGAAGAAATCGAGATCCTGGAAAAGCTGGTTCCGGAAGTTATGGAACATGCACTGGCACTGGA
TGTTCCGCTGAAAGTGGATTTTGCAAGCGGTCCGAGCTGGTATGATGCAAAATAACCGCTGAGCAATAAC
TAGCATAACCCCTTGGGGCCTCTAAACGGGTCTTGAGGGGTTTTTTGCTGAAAGGAGGAACTATATCCGG
ATTGGCGAATGGG
[124 nt withheld, positions 4144-4267]
C
[91 nt withheld, positions 4269-4359]
A
[49 nt withheld, positions 4361-4409]
CCTTTGACGTTGGAGTCCACGTTCTTT
[37 nt withheld, positions 4437-4473]
ACCCTATCTCGGTCTATTCTTTTGATTTATAAGGGATTTTGCCGATTTCGGCCTATTGGTTAAAAAATGA
GCTGATTTAACAAAAATTTAACGCGAATTTTAACAAAATATTAACGCTTACAATTTAGGTGGCACTTTTC
GGGGAAATGTGCGCGGAACCCCTATTTGTTTATTTTTCTAAATACATTCAAATATGTATCCGCTCATGAA
TTAATTCTTAGAAAAACTCATCGAGCATCAAATGAAACTGCAATTTATTCATATCAGGATTATCAATACC
ATATTTTTGAAAAAGCCGTTTCTGTAATGAAGGAGAAAACTCACCGAGGCAGTTCCATAGGATGGCAAGA
TCCTGGTATCGGTCTGCGATTCCGACTCGTCCAACATCAATACAACCTATTAATTTCCCCTCGTCAAAAA
TAAGGTTATCAAGTGAGAAATCACCATGAGTGACGACTGAATCCGGTGAGAATGGCAAAAGTTTATGCAT
TTCTTTCCAGACTTGTTCAACAGGCCAGCCATTACGCTCGTCATCAAAATCACTCGCATCAACCAAACCG
TTATTCATTCGTGATTGCGCCTGAGCGAGACGAAATACGCGATCGCTGTTAAAAGGACAATTACAAACAG
GAATCGAATGCAACCGGCGCAGGAACACTGCCAGCGCATCAACAATATTTTCACCTGAATCAGGATATTC
TTCTAATACCTGGAATGCTGTTTTCCCGGGGATCGCAGTGGTGAGTAACCATGCATCATCAGGAGTACGG
ATAAAATGCTTGATGGTCGGAAGAGGCATAAATTCCGTCAGCCAGTTTAGTCTGACCATCTCATCTGTAA
CATCATTGGCAACGCTACCTTTGCCATGTTTCAGAAACAACTCTGGCGCATCGGGCTTCCCATACAATCG
ATAGATTGTCGCACCTGATTGCCCGACATTATCGCGAGCCCATTTATACCCATATAAATCAGCATCCATG
TTGGAATTTAATCGCGGCCTAGAGCAAGACGTTTCCCGTTGAATATGGCTCATAACACCCCTTGTATTAC
TGTTTATGTAAGCAGACAGTTTTATTGTTCATGACCAAAATCCCTTAACGTGAGTTTTCGTTCCACTGAG
CGTCAGACCCCGTAGAAAAGATCAAAGGATCTTCTTGAGATCCTTTTTTTCTGCGCGTAATCTGCTGCTT
GCAAACAAAAAAACCACCGCTACCAGCGGTGGTTTGTTTGCCGGATCAAGAGCTACCAACTCTTTTTCCG
AAGGTAACTGGCTTCAGCAGAGCGCAGATACCAAATACTGTCCTTCTAGTGTAGCCGTAGTTAGGCCACC
ACTTCAAGAACTCTGTAGCACCGCCTACATACCTCGCTCTGCTAATCCTGTTACCAGTGGCTGCTGCCAG
TGGCGATAAGTCGTGTCTTACCGGGTTGGACTCAAGACGATAGTTACCGGATAAGGCGCAGCGGTCGGGC
TGAACGGGGGGTTCGTGCACACAGCCCAGCTTGGAGCGAACGACCTACACCGAACTGAGATACCTACAGC
GTGAGCTATGAGAAAGCGCCACGCTTCCCGAAGGGAGAAAGGCGGACAGGTATCCGGTAAGCGGCAGGGT
CGGAACAGGAGAGCGCACGAGGGAGCTTCCAGGGGGAAACGCCTGGTATCTTTATAGTCCTGTCGGGTTT
CGCCACCTCTGACTTGAGCGTCGATTTTTGTGATGCTCGTCAGGGGGGCGGAGCCTATGGAAAAACGCCA
GCAACGCGGCCTTTTTACGGTTCCTGGCCTTTTGCTGGCCTTTTGCTCACATGTTCTTTCCTGCGTTATC
CCCTGATTCTGTGGATAACCGTATTACCGCCTTTGAGTGAGCTGATACCGCTCGCCGCAGCCGAACGACC
GAGCGCAGCGAGTCAGTGAGCGAGGAAGCGGAAGAGCGCCTGATGCGGTATTTTCTCCTTACGCATCTGT
GCGGTATTTCACACCGCAATGGTGCACTCTCAGTACAATCTGCTCTGATGCCGCATAGTTAAGCCAGTAT
ACACTCCGCTATCGCTACGTGACTGGGTCATGGCTGCGCCCCGACACCCGCCAACACCCGCTGACGCGCC
CTGACGGGCTTGTCTGCTCCCGGCATCCGCTTACAGACAAGCTGTGACCGTCTCCGGGAGCTGCATGTGT
CAGAGGTTTTCACCGTCATCACCGAAACGCGCGAGGCAGCTGCGGTAAAGCTCATCAGCGTGGTCGTGAA
GCGATTCACAGATGTCTGCCTGTTCATCCGCGTCCAGCTCGTTGAGTTTCTCCAGAAGCGTTAATGTCTG
GCTTCTGATAAAGCGGGCCATGTTAAGGGCGGTTTTTTCCTGTTTGGTCACTGATGCCTCCGTGTAAGGG
GGATTTCTGTTCATGGGGGTAATGATACCGATGAAACGAGAGAGGATGCTCACGATACGGGTTACTGATG
ATGAACATGCCCGGTTACTGGAACGTTGTGAGGGTAAACAACTGGCGGTATGGATGCGGCGGGACCAGAG
AAAA
